LOCUS       Exported 17938 bp ds-DNA circular SYN 18-JAN-2018
DEFINITION  synthetic circular DNA
ACCESSION   .
VERSION     .
KEYWORDS    .
SOURCE      synthetic DNA construct
  ORGANISM  synthetic DNA construct
REFERENCE   1 (bases 1 to 17938)
  AUTHORS   GN
  TITLE     Direct Submission
  JOURNAL   Exported Jan 25, 2018 from SnapGene 4.1.4 http://www.snapgene.com
FEATURES             Location/Qualifiers
     source          1..17938
                     /organism="synthetic DNA construct"
                     /mol_type="other DNA"
     protein_bind    107..128
                     /label=CAP binding site
                     /bound_moiety="E. coli catabolite activator protein"
                     /note="CAP binding activates transcription in the presence
                     of cAMP."
     promoter        143..173
                     /label=lac promoter
                     /note="promoter for the E. coli lac operon"
     protein_bind    181..197
                     /label=lac operator
                     /bound_moiety="lac repressor encoded by lacI"
                     /note="The lac repressor binds to the lac operator to
                     inhibit transcription in E. coli. This inhibition can be
                     relieved by adding lactose or
                     isopropyl-beta-D-thiogalactopyranoside (IPTG)."
     misc_feature    205..221
                     /label=M13R
     primer_bind     205..221
                     /label=M13 rev
                     /note="common sequencing primer, one of multiple similar
                     variants"
     misc_feature    complement(246..559)
                     /label=5'arm
     misc_feature    complement(246..556)
                     /label=5' TR long
                     /note="5' TR long"
     misc_feature    246..249
                     /label=New Feature
                     /label=New Feature(2)
     misc_feature    complement(248..282)
                     /label=5' TR
                     /note="5' TR"
     misc_feature    250..262
                     /label=13
                     /label=13(1)
     misc_feature    266..284
                     /label=19
     misc_feature    complement(282..287)
                     /label=New Feature
     misc_feature    complement(377..406)
                     /label=SH-143
     misc_feature    complement(557..559)
                     /label=Core insulator
                     /note="Core insulator"
     enhancer        653..956
                     /label=CMV enhancer
                     /note="human cytomegalovirus immediate early enhancer"
     misc_feature    657..2211
                     /label=CAG promoter
                     /note="CAG promoter"
     misc_feature    657..944
                     /label=CAG_enhancer
                     /note="CAG_enhancer"
     promoter        958..1235
                     /label=chicken beta-actin promoter
     protein_bind    2330..2363
                     /label=loxP
                     /bound_moiety="Cre recombinase"
                     /note="Cre-mediated recombination occurs in the 8-bp core
                     sequence (GCATACAT)."
     protein_bind    2330..2363
                     /label=loxP
                     /bound_moiety="Cre recombinase"
                     /note="Cre-mediated recombination occurs in the 8-bp core
                     sequence (GCATACAT)."
     misc_feature    2379..2410
                     /label=rox
                     /note="rox"
     polyA_signal    2578..2712
                     /label=SV40 poly(A) signal
                     /note="SV40 polyadenylation signal"
     misc_feature    2581..2712
                     /label=SV40_PA_terminator
                     /note="SV40_PA_terminator"
     polyA_signal    2832..2966
                     /label=SV40 poly(A) signal
                     /note="SV40 polyadenylation signal"
     misc_feature    2835..2966
                     /label=SV40_PA_terminator
                     /note="SV40_PA_terminator"
     polyA_signal    3086..3220
                     /label=SV40 poly(A) signal
                     /note="SV40 polyadenylation signal"
     misc_feature    3089..3220
                     /label=SV40_PA_terminator
                     /note="SV40_PA_terminator"
     misc_feature    complement(3249..3282)
                     /label=loxp-Complement
                     /note="loxp-Complement"
     protein_bind    3249..3282
                     /label=loxP
                     /bound_moiety="Cre recombinase"
                     /note="Cre-mediated recombination occurs in the 8-bp core
                     sequence (GCATACAT)."
     protein_bind    3249..3282
                     /label=loxP
                     /bound_moiety="Cre recombinase"
                     /note="Cre-mediated recombination occurs in the 8-bp core
                     sequence (GCATACAT)."
     promoter        3331..3394
                     /label=EF-1-alpha promoter
                     /note="strong constitutive promoter for human elongation
                     factor EF-1-alpha"
     intron          3331..3385
                     /label=EF-1-alpha intron A
                     /note="intron upstream of the start codon of human
                     EF-1-alpha"
     CDS             3404..3424
                     /codon_start=1
                     /product="nuclear localization signal of SV40 large T
                     antigen"
                     /label=SV40 NLS
                     /translation="PKKKRKV"
     CDS             3479..7582
                     /codon_start=1
                     /product="catalytically dead mutant of the Cas9
                     endonuclease from the Streptococcus pyogenes Type II
                     CRISPR/Cas system"
                     /label=dCas9
                     /note="RNA-guided DNA-binding protein that lacks
                     endonuclease activity due to the D10 mutation in the
                     RuvC-like domain and the H840A mutation in the HNH domain"
                     /translation="MDKKYSIGLAIGTNSVGWAVITDEYKVPSKKFKVLGNTDRHSIKK
                     NLIGALLFDSGETAEATRLKRTARRRYTRRKNRICYLQEIFSNEMAKVDDSFFHRLEES
                     FLVEEDKKHERHPIFGNIVDEVAYHEKYPTIYHLRKKLVDSTDKADLRLIYLALAHMIK
                     FRGHFLIEGDLNPDNSDVDKLFIQLVQTYNQLFEENPINASGVDAKAILSARLSKSRRL
                     ENLIAQLPGEKKNGLFGNLIALSLGLTPNFKSNFDLAEDAKLQLSKDTYDDDLDNLLAQ
                     IGDQYADLFLAAKNLSDAILLSDILRVNTEITKAPLSASMIKRYDEHHQDLTLLKALVR
                     QQLPEKYKEIFFDQSKNGYAGYIDGGASQEEFYKFIKPILEKMDGTEELLVKLNREDLL
                     RKQRTFDNGSIPHQIHLGELHAILRRQEDFYPFLKDNREKIEKILTFRIPYYVGPLARG
                     NSRFAWMTRKSEETITPWNFEEVVDKGASAQSFIERMTNFDKNLPNEKVLPKHSLLYEY
                     FTVYNELTKVKYVTEGMRKPAFLSGEQKKAIVDLLFKTNRKVTVKQLKEDYFKKIECFD
                     SVEISGVEDRFNASLGTYHDLLKIIKDKDFLDNEENEDILEDIVLTLTLFEDREMIEER
                     LKTYAHLFDDKVMKQLKRRRYTGWGRLSRKLINGIRDKQSGKTILDFLKSDGFANRNFM
                     QLIHDDSLTFKEDIQKAQVSGQGDSLHEHIANLAGSPAIKKGILQTVKVVDELVKVMGR
                     HKPENIVIEMARENQTTQKGQKNSRERMKRIEEGIKELGSQILKEHPVENTQLQNEKLY
                     LYYLQNGRDMYVDQELDINRLSDYDVDAIVPQSFLKDDSIDNKVLTRSDKNRGKSDNVP
                     SEEVVKKMKNYWRQLLNAKLITQRKFDNLTKAERGGLSELDKAGFIKRQLVETRQITKH
                     VAQILDSRMNTKYDENDKLIREVKVITLKSKLVSDFRKDFQFYKVREINNYHHAHDAYL
                     NAVVGTALIKKYPKLESEFVYGDYKVYDVRKMIAKSEQEIGKATAKYFFYSNIMNFFKT
                     EITLANGEIRKRPLIETNGETGEIVWDKGRDFATVRKVLSMPQVNIVKKTEVQTGGFSK
                     ESILPKRNSDKLIARKKDWDPKKYGGFDSPTVAYSVLVVAKVEKGKSKKLKSVKELLGI
                     TIMERSSFEKNPIDFLEAKGYKEVKKDLIIKLPKYSLFELENGRKRMLASAGELQKGNE
                     LALPSKYVNFLYLASHYEKLKGSPEDNEQKQLFVEQHKHYLDEIIEQISEFSKRVILAD
                     ANLDKVLSAYNKHRDKPIREQAENIIHLFTLTNLGAPAAFKYFDTTIDRKRYTSTKEVL
                     DATLIHQSITGLYETRIDLSQLGGD"
     CDS             7586..7612
                     /codon_start=1
                     /product="HA (human influenza hemagglutinin) epitope tag"
                     /label=HA
                     /translation="YPYDVPDYA"
     CDS             7631..7651
                     /codon_start=1
                     /product="nuclear localization signal of SV40 large T
                     antigen"
                     /label=SV40 NLS
                     /translation="PKKKRKV"
     CDS             7658..7678
                     /codon_start=1
                     /product="nuclear localization signal of SV40 large T
                     antigen"
                     /label=SV40 NLS
                     /translation="PKKKRKV"
     CDS             7742..8461
                     /codon_start=1
                     /label=10x GCN4 v4
                     /translation="EELLSKNYHLENEVARLKKGSGSGEELLSKNYHLENEVARLKKGS
                     GSGEELLSKNYHLENEVARLKKGSGSGEELLSKNYHLENEVARLKKGSGSGEELLSKNY
                     HLENEVARLKKGSGSGEELLSKNYHLENEVARLKKGSGSGEELLSKNYHLENEVARLKK
                     GSGSGEELLSKNYHLENEVARLKKGSGSGEELLSKNYHLENEVARLKKGSGSGEELLSK
                     NYHLENEVARLKKGSGSG"
     CDS             8528..8548
                     /codon_start=1
                     /product="nuclear localization signal of SV40 large T
                     antigen"
                     /label=SV40 NLS
                     /translation="PKKKRKV"
     CDS             8558..8614
                     /codon_start=1
                     /product="2A peptide from porcine teschovirus-1
                     polyprotein"
                     /label=P2A
                     /note="Eukaryotic ribosomes fail to insert a peptide bond
                     between the Gly and Pro residues, yielding separate
                     polypeptides."
                     /translation="ATNFSLLKQAGDVEENPGP"
     CDS             8627..8668
                     /codon_start=1
                     /product="monomeric blue fluorescent protein"
                     /label=TagBFP
                     /note="mammalian codon-optimized"
                     /translation="MSELIKENMHMKLY"
     CDS             8669..9499
                     /codon_start=1
                     /label=scFv GCN4
                     /translation="MGPDIVMTQSPSSLSASVGDRVTITCRSSTGAVTTSNYASWVQEK
                     PGKLFKGLIGGTNNRAPGVPSRFSGSLIGDKATLTISSLQPEDFATYFCALWYSNHWVF
                     GQGTKVELKRGGGGSGGGGSGGGGSSGGGSEVKLLESGGGLVQPGGSLKLSCAVSGFSL
                     TDYGVNWVRQAPGRGLEWIGVIWGDGITDYNSALKDRFIISKDNGKNTVYLQMSKVRSD
                     DTALYYCVTGLFDYWGQGTLVTVSSYPYDVPDYAGGGGGSGGGGSGGGGSGGGGS"
     misc_feature    8669..8671
                     /label=ATG
     CDS             9410..9436
                     /codon_start=1
                     /product="HA (human influenza hemagglutinin) epitope tag"
                     /label=HA
                     /translation="YPYDVPDYA"
     CDS             9500..9520
                     /codon_start=1
                     /product="nuclear localization signal of SV40 large T
                     antigen"
                     /label=SV40 NLS
                     /translation="PKKKRKV"
     CDS             9536..10087
                     /codon_start=1
                     /label=P65
                     /translation="PSGQISNQALALAPSSAPVLAQTMVPSSAMVPLAQPPAPAPVLTP
                     GPPQSLSAPVPKSTQAGEGTLSEALLHLQFDADEDLGALLGNSTDPGVFTDLASVDNSE
                     FQQLLNQGVSMSHSTAEPMLMEYPEAITRLVTGSQRPPDPAPTPLGTSGLPNGLSGDED
                     FSSIADMDFSALLSQISSSGQ"
     misc_feature    10066..10087
                     /label=Feature 31
     CDS             10103..10474
                     /codon_start=1
                     /label=HSF1
                     /translation="GFSVDTSALLDLFSPSVTVPDMSLPDLDSSLASIQELLSPQEPPR
                     PPEAENSSPDSGKQLVHYTAQPLFLLDPGSVDTGSNDLPVLFELGEGSYFSEGDGFAED
                     PTISLLTGSEPPKAKDPTVS"
     misc_feature    10103..10114
                     /label=Feature 36
     misc_feature    10454..10474
                     /label=Feature 37
     CDS             10508..10531
                     /codon_start=1
                     /product="FLAG(R) epitope tag, followed by an enterokinase
                     cleavage site"
                     /label=FLAG
                     /translation="DYKDDDDK"
     CDS             10544..10597
                     /codon_start=1
                     /product="2A peptide from Thosea asigna virus capsid
                     protein"
                     /label=T2A
                     /note="Eukaryotic ribosomes fail to insert a peptide bond
                     between the Gly and Pro residues, yielding separate
                     polypeptides."
                     /translation="EGRGSLLTCGDVEENPGP"
     CDS             10598..11314
                     /codon_start=1
                     /product="enhanced GFP"
                     /label=EGFP
                     /note="mammalian codon-optimized"
                     /translation="VSKGEELFTGVVPILVELDGDVNGHKFSVSGEGEGDATYGKLTLK
                     FICTTGKLPVPWPTLVTTLTYGVQCFSRYPDHMKQHDFFKSAMPEGYVQERTIFFKDDG
                     NYKTRAEVKFEGDTLVNRIELKGIDFKEDGNILGHKLEYNYNSHNVYIMADKQKNGIKV
                     NFKIRHNIEDGSVQLADHYQQNTPIGDGPVLLPDNHYLSTQSALSKDPNEKRDHMVLLE
                     FVTAAGITLGMDELYK"
     misc_feature    11318..11323
                     /label=AscI
                     /note="AscI"
     misc_feature    11353..11941
                     /label=WPRE
                     /note="woodchuck hepatitis virus posttranscriptional
                     regulatory element"
     CDS             complement(11824..11835)
                     /codon_start=1
                     /product="Factor Xa recognition and cleavage site"
                     /label=Factor Xa site
                     /translation="IEGR"
     polyA_signal    11958..12182
                     /label=bGH poly(A) signal
                     /note="bovine growth hormone polyadenylation signal"
     misc_feature    12190..12223
                     /label=FRT
                     /note="FRT"
     protein_bind    12190..12223
                     /label=FRT (minimal)
                     /bound_moiety="FLP recombinase from the Saccharomyces
                     cerevisiae 2u plasmid"
                     /note="supports FLP-mediated excision but not integration
                     (Turan and Bode, 2011)"
     promoter        12287..12786
                     /label=PGK promoter
                     /note="mouse phosphoglycerate kinase 1 promoter"
     promoter        12798..12845
                     /label=EM7 promoter
                     /note="synthetic bacterial promoter "
     CDS             12864..13667
                     /codon_start=1
                     /gene="aph(3')-II (or nptII)"
                     /product="aminoglycoside phosphotransferase from Tn5"
                     /label=NeoR/KanR
                     /note="confers resistance to neomycin, kanamycin, and G418
                     (Geneticin(R))"
                     /translation="MGSAIEQDGLHAGSPAAWVERLFGYDWAQQTIGCSDAAVFRLSAQ
                     GRPVLFVKTDLSGALNELQDEAARLSWLATTGVPCAAVLDVVTEAGRDWLLLGEVPGQD
                     LLSSHLAPAEKVSIMADAMRRLHTLDPATCPFDHQAKHRIERARTRMEAGLVDQDDLDE
                     EHQGLAPAELFARLKARMPDGDDLVVTHGDACLPNIMVENGRFSGFIDCGRLGVADRYQ
                     DIALATRDIAEELGGEWADRFLVLYGIAAPDSQRIAFYRLLDEFF"
     polyA_signal    13705..13929
                     /label=bGH poly(A) signal
                     /note="bovine growth hormone polyadenylation signal"
     misc_feature    13984..14017
                     /label=FRT
                     /note="FRT"
     protein_bind    13984..14017
                     /label=FRT (minimal)
                     /bound_moiety="FLP recombinase from the Saccharomyces
                     cerevisiae 2u plasmid"
                     /note="supports FLP-mediated excision but not integration
                     (Turan and Bode, 2011)"
     misc_feature    14042..14043
                     /label=AscI
                     /note="AscI"
     misc_feature    complement(14050..14291)
                     /label=3'arm
     misc_feature    complement(14050..14291)
                     /label=3' TF long
                     /note="3' TF long"
     misc_feature    complement(14200..14229)
                     /label=SH-144
     misc_feature    complement(14225..14287)
                     /label=3' TF short
                     /note="3' TF short"
     misc_feature    14225..14243
                     /label=19
                     /label=19(1)
     misc_feature    14275..14287
                     /label=13
     misc_feature    14288..14291
                     /label=New Feature
                     /label=New Feature(1)
     misc_feature    14302
                     /label=TOPO cloning site
     promoter        complement(14372..14390)
                     /label=T7 promoter
                     /note="promoter for bacteriophage T7 RNA polymerase"
     primer_bind     complement(14397..14413)
                     /label=M13 fwd
                     /note="common sequencing primer, one of multiple similar
                     variants"
     misc_feature    14398..14413
                     /label=M13F
     rep_origin      14554..14982
                     /direction=RIGHT
                     /label=f1 ori
                     /note="f1 bacteriophage origin of replication; arrow
                     indicates direction of (+) strand synthesis"
     CDS             15326..16120
                     /codon_start=1
                     /gene="aph(3')-II (or nptII)"
                     /product="aminoglycoside phosphotransferase from Tn5"
                     /label=NeoR/KanR
                     /note="confers resistance to neomycin, kanamycin, and G418
                     (Geneticin(R))"
                     /translation="MIEQDGLHAGSPAAWVERLFGYDWAQQTIGCSDAAVFRLSAQGRP
                     VLFVKTDLSGALNELQDEAARLSWLATTGVPCAAVLDVVTEAGRDWLLLGEVPGQDLLS
                     SHLAPAEKVSIMADAMRRLHTLDPATCPFDHQAKHRIERARTRMEAGLVDQDDLDEEHQ
                     GLAPAELFARLKARMPDGEDLVVTHGDACLPNIMVENGRFSGFIDCGRLGVADRYQDIA
                     LATRDIAEELGGEWADRFLVLYGIAAPDSQRIAFYRLLDEFF"
     CDS             16138..16998
                     /codon_start=1
                     /gene="bla"
                     /product="beta-lactamase"
                     /label=AmpR
                     /note="confers resistance to ampicillin, carbenicillin, and
                     related antibiotics"
                     /translation="MSIQHFRVALIPFFAAFCLPVFAHPETLVKVKDAEDQLGARVGYI
                     ELDLNSGKILESFRPEERFPMMSTFKVLLCGAVLSRIDAGQEQLGRRIHYSQNDLVEYS
                     PVTEKHLTDGMTVRELCSAAITMSDNTAANLLLTTIGGPKELTAFLHNMGDHVTRLDRW
                     EPELNEAIPNDERDTTMPVAMATTLRKLLTGELLTLASRQQLIDWMEADKVAGPLLRSA
                     LPAGWFIADKSGAGERGSRGIIAALGPDGKPSRIVVIYTTGSQATMDERNRQIAEIGAS
                     LIKHW"
     rep_origin      17169..17757
                     /direction=RIGHT
                     /label=ori
                     /note="high-copy-number ColE1/pMB1/pBR322/pUC origin of
                     replication"
ORIGIN
        1 agcgcccaat acgcaaaccg cctctccccg cgcgttggcc gattcattaa tgcagctggc
       61 acgacaggtt tcccgactgg aaagcgggca gtgagcgcaa cgcaattaat gtgagttagc
      121 tcactcatta ggcaccccag gctttacact ttatgcttcc ggctcgtatg ttgtgtggaa
      181 ttgtgagcgg ataacaattt cacacaggaa acagctatga ccatgattac gccaagcttg
      241 gtaccttaac cctagaaaga tagtctgcgt aaaattgacg catgcattct tgaaatattg
      301 ctctctcttt ctaaatagcg cgaatccgtc gctgtgcatt taggacatct cagtcgccgc
      361 ttggagctcc cgtgaggcgt gcttgtcaat gcggtaagtg tcactgattt tgaactataa
      421 cgaccgcgtg agtcaaaatg acgcatgatt atcttttacg tgacttttaa gatttaactc
      481 atacgataat tatattgtta tttcatgttc tacttacgtg ataacttatt atatatatat
      541 tttcttgtta tagatatcat taattaaccg tttaaacaat tctgcaggaa tctagttatt
      601 aatagtaatc aattacgggg tcattagttc atagcccata tatggagttc cgcgttacat
      661 aacttacggt aaatggcccg cctggctgac cgcccaacga cccccgccca ttgacgtcaa
      721 taatgacgta tgttcccata gtaacgccaa tagggacttt ccattgacgt caatgggtgg
      781 agtatttacg gtaaactgcc cacttggcag tacatcaagt gtatcatatg ccaagtacgc
      841 cccctattga cgtcaatgac ggtaaatggc ccgcctggca ttatgcccag tacatgacct
      901 tatgggactt tcctacttgg cagtacatct acgtattagt catcgctatt accatggtcg
      961 aggtgagccc cacgttctgc ttcactctcc ccatctcccc cccctcccca cccccaattt
     1021 tgtatttatt tattttttaa ttattttgtg cagcgatggg ggcggggggg gggggggggc
     1081 gcgcgccagg cggggcgggg cggggcgagg ggcggggcgg ggcgaggcgg agaggtgcgg
     1141 cggcagccaa tcagagcggc gcgctccgaa agtttccttt tatggcgagg cggcggcggc
     1201 ggcggcccta taaaaagcga agcgcgcggc gggcggggag tcgctgcgac gctgccttcg
     1261 ccccgtgccc cgctccgccg ccgcctcgcg ccgcccgccc cggctctgac tgaccgcgtt
     1321 actcccacag gtgagcgggc gggacggccc ttctcctccg ggctgtaatt agcgcttggt
     1381 ttaatgacgg cttgtttctt ttctgtggct gcgtgaaagc cttgaggggc tccgggaggg
     1441 ccctttgtgc ggggggagcg gctcgggggg tgcgtgcgtg tgtgtgtgcg tggggagcgc
     1501 cgcgtgcggc tccgcgctgc ccggcggctg tgagcgctgc gggcgcggcg cggggctttg
     1561 tgcgctccgc agtgtgcgcg aggggagcgc ggccgggggc ggtgccccgc ggtgcggggg
     1621 gggctgcgag gggaacaaag gctgcgtgcg gggtgtgtgc gtgggggggt gagcaggggg
     1681 tgtgggcgcg tcggtcgggc tgcaaccccc cctgcacccc cctccccgag ttgctgagca
     1741 cggcccggct tcgggtgcgg ggctccgtac ggggcgtggc gcggggctcg ccgtgccggg
     1801 cggggggtgg cggcaggtgg gggtgccggg cggggcgggg ccgcctcggg ccggggaggg
     1861 ctcgggggag gggcgcggcg gcccccggag cgccggcggc tgtcgaggcg cggcgagccg
     1921 cagccattgc cttttatggt aatcgtgcga gagggcgcag ggacttcctt tgtcccaaat
     1981 ctgtgcggag ccgaaatctg ggaggcgccg ccgcaccccc tctagcgggc gcggggcgaa
     2041 gcggtgcggc gccggcagga aggaaatggg cggggagggc cttcgtgcgt cgccgcgccg
     2101 ccgtcccctt ctccctctcc agcctcgggg ctgtccgcgg ggggacggct gccttcgggg
     2161 gggacggggc agggcggggt tcggcttctg gcgtgtgacc ggcggctcta gagcctctgc
     2221 taaccatgtt catgccttct tctttttcct acagctcctg ggcaacgtgc tggttattgt
     2281 gctgtctcat cattttggca aagaattgat ttgataccgc gggccctaaa taacttcgta
     2341 tagcatacat tatacgaagt tatgtcgtgg cagcgagcta actttaaata attggcatta
     2401 tttaaagtta tcgcgatgaa taaatgaaag cttgcagatc tgcgactcta gaggatctgc
     2461 gactctagag gatcataatc agccntacca cattttgtag aggttttact ngctttaaaa
     2521 aacctcccac acctccccct gaacctgaaa cataaaatga atgcaattgt tgttgttaac
     2581 ttgtttattg cagcttataa tggttacaaa taaagcaata gcatcacaaa tttcacaaat
     2641 aaagcatttt tttcactgca ttctagttgt ggtttgtcca aactcatcaa tgtatcttat
     2701 catgtctgga tctgcgactc tagaggatca taatcagcca taccacattt gtagaggttt
     2761 tacttgcttt aaaaaacctc ccacacctcc ccctgaacct gaaacataaa atgaatgcaa
     2821 ttgttgttgt taacttgttt attgcagctt ataatggtta caaataaagc aatagcatca
     2881 caaatttcac aaataaagca tttttttcac tgcattctag ttgtggtttg tccaaactca
     2941 tcaatgtatc ttatcatgtc tggatctgcg actctagagg atcataatca gccataccac
     3001 atttgtagag gttttacttg ctttaaaaaa cctcccacac ctccccctga acctgaaaca
     3061 taaaatgaat gcaattgttg ttgttaactt gtttattgca gcttataatg gttacaaata
     3121 aagcaatagc atcacaaatt tcacaaataa agcatttttt tcactgcatt ctagttgtgg
     3181 tttgtccaaa ctcatcaatg tatcttatca tgtctggatc cccatcaagc tgatccggaa
     3241 cccttaatat aacttcgtat agcatacatt atacgaagtt attaggtccc tcgacctgca
     3301 gcccaagcta gatcgaattc ggccggccga ttggttcatt ctcaagcctc agacagtggt
     3361 tcaaagtttt tttcttccat ttcaggtgtc gtgacgtacg atgcccaaga agaagcgcaa
     3421 ggtgggacgc gtctgcagga tatcaagctt gcggtaccgc gggcccggga tcgccaccat
     3481 ggacaagaag tacagcatcg gcctggccat cggcaccaac tctgtgggct gggccgtgat
     3541 caccgacgag tacaaggtgc ccagcaagaa attcaaggtg ctgggcaaca ccgaccggca
     3601 cagcatcaag aagaacctga tcggcgccct gctgttcgac agcggagaaa cagccgaggc
     3661 cacccggctg aagagaaccg ccagaagaag atacaccaga cggaagaacc ggatctgcta
     3721 tctgcaagag atcttcagca acgagatggc caaggtggac gacagcttct tccacagact
     3781 ggaagagtcc ttcctggtgg aagaggataa gaagcacgag cggcacccca tcttcggcaa
     3841 catcgtggac gaggtggcct accacgagaa gtaccccacc atctaccacc tgagaaagaa
     3901 actggtggac agcaccgaca aggccgacct gcggctgatc tatctggccc tggcccacat
     3961 gatcaagttc cggggccact tcctgatcga gggcgacctg aaccccgaca acagcgacgt
     4021 ggacaagctg ttcatccagc tggtgcagac ctacaaccag ctgttcgagg aaaaccccat
     4081 caacgccagc ggcgtggacg ccaaggccat cctgtctgcc agactgagca agagcagacg
     4141 gctggaaaat ctgatcgccc agctgcccgg cgagaagaag aatggcctgt tcggcaacct
     4201 gattgccctg agcctgggcc tgacccccaa cttcaagagc aacttcgacc tggccgagga
     4261 tgccaaactg cagctgagca aggacaccta cgacgacgac ctggacaacc tgctggccca
     4321 gatcggcgac cagtacgccg acctgtttct ggccgccaag aacctgtccg acgccatcct
     4381 gctgagcgac atcctgagag tgaacaccga gatcaccaag gcccccctga gcgcctctat
     4441 gatcaagaga tacgacgagc accaccagga cctgaccctg ctgaaagctc tcgtgcggca
     4501 gcagctgcct gagaagtaca aagagatttt cttcgaccag agcaagaacg gctacgccgg
     4561 ctacatcgat ggcggagcca gccaggaaga gttctacaag ttcatcaagc ccatcctgga
     4621 aaagatggac ggcaccgagg aactgctcgt gaagctgaac agagaggacc tgctgcggaa
     4681 gcagcggacc ttcgacaacg gcagcatccc ccaccagatc cacctgggag agctgcacgc
     4741 cattctgcgg cggcaggaag atttttaccc attcctgaag gacaaccggg aaaagatcga
     4801 gaagatcctg accttccgca tcccctacta cgtgggccct ctggccaggg gaaacagcag
     4861 attcgcctgg atgaccagaa agagcgagga aaccatcacc ccctggaact tcgaggaagt
     4921 ggtggacaag ggcgccagcg cccagagctt catcgagcgg atgaccaact tcgataagaa
     4981 cctgcccaac gagaaggtgc tgcccaagca cagcctgctg tacgagtact tcaccgtgta
     5041 caacgagctg accaaagtga aatacgtgac cgagggaatg agaaagcccg ccttcctgag
     5101 cggcgagcag aaaaaagcca tcgtggacct gctgttcaag accaaccgga aagtgaccgt
     5161 gaagcagctg aaagaggact acttcaagaa aatcgagtgc ttcgactccg tggaaatctc
     5221 cggcgtggaa gatcggttca acgcctccct gggcacatac cacgatctgc tgaaaattat
     5281 caaggacaag gacttcctgg acaatgagga aaacgaggac attctggaag atatcgtgct
     5341 gaccctgaca ctgtttgagg acagagagat gatcgaggaa cggctgaaaa cctatgccca
     5401 cctgttcgac gacaaagtga tgaagcagct gaagcggcgg agatacaccg gctggggcag
     5461 gctgagccgg aagctgatca acggcatccg ggacaagcag tccggcaaga caatcctgga
     5521 tttcctgaag tccgacggct tcgccaacag aaacttcatg cagctgatcc acgacgacag
     5581 cctgaccttt aaagaggaca tccagaaagc ccaggtgtcc ggccagggcg atagcctgca
     5641 cgagcacatt gccaatctgg ccggcagccc cgccattaag aagggcatcc tgcagacagt
     5701 gaaggtggtg gacgagctcg tgaaagtgat gggccggcac aagcccgaga acatcgtgat
     5761 cgaaatggcc agagagaacc agaccaccca gaagggacag aagaacagcc gcgagagaat
     5821 gaagcggatc gaagagggca tcaaagagct gggcagccag atcctgaaag aacaccccgt
     5881 ggaaaacacc cagctgcaga acgagaagct gtacctgtac tacctgcaga atgggcggga
     5941 tatgtacgtg gaccaggaac tggacatcaa ccggctgtcc gactacgatg tggacgctat
     6001 cgtgcctcag agctttctga aggacgactc catcgataac aaagtgctga ctcggagcga
     6061 caagaaccgg ggcaagagcg acaacgtgcc ctccgaagag gtcgtgaaga agatgaagaa
     6121 ctactggcgc cagctgctga atgccaagct gattacccag aggaagttcg acaatctgac
     6181 caaggccgag agaggcggcc tgagcgaact ggataaggcc ggcttcatca agagacagct
     6241 ggtggaaacc cggcagatca caaagcacgt ggcacagatc ctggactccc ggatgaacac
     6301 taagtacgac gagaacgaca aactgatccg ggaagtgaaa gtgatcaccc tgaagtccaa
     6361 gctggtgtcc gatttccgga aggatttcca gttttacaaa gtgcgcgaga tcaacaacta
     6421 ccaccacgcc cacgacgcct acctgaacgc cgtcgtggga accgccctga tcaaaaagta
     6481 ccctaagctg gaaagcgagt tcgtgtacgg cgactacaag gtgtacgacg tgcggaagat
     6541 gatcgccaag agcgagcagg aaatcggcaa ggctaccgcc aagtacttct tctacagcaa
     6601 catcatgaac tttttcaaga ccgagattac cctggccaac ggcgagatcc ggaagcggcc
     6661 tctgatcgag acaaacggcg aaacaggcga gatcgtgtgg gataagggcc gggactttgc
     6721 caccgtgcgg aaagtgctgt ctatgcccca agtgaatatc gtgaaaaaga ccgaggtgca
     6781 gacaggcggc ttcagcaaag agtctatcct gcccaagagg aacagcgaca agctgatcgc
     6841 cagaaagaag gactgggacc ctaagaagta cggcggcttc gacagcccca ccgtggccta
     6901 ttctgtgctg gtggtggcca aagtggaaaa gggcaagtcc aagaaactga agagtgtgaa
     6961 agagctgctg gggatcacca tcatggaaag aagcagcttc gagaagaatc ccatcgactt
     7021 tctggaagcc aagggctaca aagaagtgaa aaaggacctg atcatcaagc tgcctaagta
     7081 ctccctgttc gagctggaaa acggccggaa gagaatgctg gcctctgccg gcgaactgca
     7141 gaagggaaac gaactggccc tgccctccaa atatgtgaac ttcctgtacc tggccagcca
     7201 ctatgagaag ctgaagggct cccccgagga taatgagcag aaacagctgt ttgtggaaca
     7261 gcacaaacac tacctggacg agatcatcga gcagatcagc gagttctcca agagagtgat
     7321 cctggccgac gctaatctgg acaaggtgct gagcgcctac aacaagcaca gagacaagcc
     7381 tatcagagag caggccgaga atatcatcca cctgtttacc ctgaccaatc tgggagcccc
     7441 tgccgccttc aagtactttg acaccaccat cgaccggaag aggtacacca gcaccaaaga
     7501 ggtgctggac gccaccctga tccaccagag catcaccggc ctgtacgaga cacggatcga
     7561 cctgtctcag ctgggaggcg acgcctatcc ctatgacgtg cccgattatg ccagcctggg
     7621 cagcggctcc cccaagaaaa aacgcaaggt ggaagatcct aagaaaaagc ggaaagtgga
     7681 cggcattggt agtgggagca acggcagcag cggatccaac ggtccgactg acgccgcgga
     7741 agaagaactt ttgagcaaga attatcatct tgagaacgaa gtggctcgtc ttaagaaagg
     7801 ttctggcagt ggagaagaac tgctttcaaa gaattaccac ctggaaaatg aggtagctag
     7861 actgaaaaag gggagcggaa gtggggagga gttgctgagc aaaaattatc atttggagaa
     7921 cgaagtagca cgactaaaga aagggtccgg atcgggtgag gagttactct cgaaaaatta
     7981 tcatctcgaa aacgaagtgg ctcggctaaa aaagggcagt ggttctggag aagagctatt
     8041 atctaaaaac taccacctcg aaaatgaggt ggcacgctta aaaaagggaa gtggcagtgg
     8101 tgaagagcta ctatccaaga attatcatct tgagaacgag gtagcgcgtt tgaagaaggg
     8161 ttccggctca ggagaggaac tgctctcgaa gaactatcat cttgaaaatg aggtcgctcg
     8221 attaaaaaag ggatcgggca gtggtgagga actactttca aagaattacc acctcgaaaa
     8281 cgaagtagct cgattaaaga aaggttcagg gtcgggtgaa gaattactga gtaaaaatta
     8341 tcatctggaa aatgaggtag cgagactaaa aaaggggagt ggttctggcg aggaattgct
     8401 atcgaaaaat tatcatcttg agaacgaagt tgctaggctc aaaaagggct caggctcagg
     8461 caccgcggta aacataggtg gtggaaccgg tccgatggat ctacagcggc cgcaaggtgg
     8521 aggtggaccc aagaagaagc gcaaggtggg aagcggagct actaacttca gcctgctgaa
     8581 gcaggctgga gacgtggagg agaaccctgg acctgcacca ggaagtatga gcgagctgat
     8641 taaggagaac atgcacatga agctgtacat gggccccgac atcgtgatga cccagagccc
     8701 cagcagcctg agcgccagcg tgggcgaccg cgtgaccatc acctgccgca gcagcaccgg
     8761 cgccgtgacc accagcaact acgccagctg ggtgcaggag aagcccggca agctgttcaa
     8821 gggcctgatc ggcggcacca acaaccgcgc ccccggcgtg cccagccgct tcagcggcag
     8881 cctgatcggc gacaaggcca ccctgaccat cagcagcctg cagcccgagg acttcgccac
     8941 ctacttctgc gccctgtggt acagcaacca ctgggtgttc ggccagggca ccaaggtgga
     9001 gctgaagcgc ggcggcggcg gcagcggcgg cggcggcagc ggcggcggcg gcagcagcgg
     9061 cggcggcagc gaggtgaagc tgctggagag cggcggcggc ctggtgcagc ccggcggcag
     9121 cctgaagctg agctgcgccg tgagcggctt cagcctgacc gactacggcg tgaactgggt
     9181 gcgccaggcc cccggccgcg gcctggagtg gatcggcgtg atctggggcg acggcatcac
     9241 cgactacaac agcgccctga aggaccgctt catcatcagc aaggacaacg gcaagaacac
     9301 cgtgtacctg cagatgagca aggtgcgcag cgacgacacc gccctgtact actgcgtgac
     9361 cggcctgttc gactactggg gccagggcac cctggtgacc gtgagcagct acccatacga
     9421 tgttccagat tacgctggtg gaggcggagg ttctggggga ggaggtagtg gcggtggtgg
     9481 ttcaggaggc ggcggaagcc ctaagaaaaa gaggaaggtg gcggccgctg gatccccttc
     9541 agggcagatc agcaaccagg ccctggctct ggcccctagc tccgctccag tgctggccca
     9601 gactatggtg ccctctagtg ctatggtgcc tctggcccag ccacctgctc cagcccctgt
     9661 gctgacccca ggaccacccc agtcactgag cgctccagtg cccaagtcta cacaggccgg
     9721 cgaggggact ctgagtgaag ctctgctgca cctgcagttc gacgctgatg aggacctggg
     9781 agctctgctg gggaacagca ccgatcccgg agtgttcaca gatctggcct ccgtggacaa
     9841 ctctgagttt cagcagctgc tgaatcaggg cgtgtccatg tctcatagta cagccgaacc
     9901 aatgctgatg gagtaccccg aagccattac ccggctggtg accggcagcc agcggccccc
     9961 cgaccccgct ccaactcccc tgggaaccag cggcctgcct aatgggctgt ccggagatga
    10021 agacttctca agcatcgctg atatggactt tagtgccctg ctgtcacaga tttcctctag
    10081 tgggcaggga ggaggtggaa gcggcttcag cgtggacacc agtgccctgc tggacctgtt
    10141 cagcccctcg gtgaccgtgc ccgacatgag cctgcctgac cttgacagca gcctggccag
    10201 tatccaagag ctcctgtctc cccaggagcc ccccaggcct cccgaggcag agaacagcag
    10261 cccggattca gggaagcagc tggtgcacta cacagcgcag ccgctgttcc tgctggaccc
    10321 cggctccgtg gacaccggga gcaacgacct gccggtgctg tttgagctgg gagagggctc
    10381 ctacttctcc gaaggggacg gcttcgccga ggaccccacc atctccctgc tgacaggctc
    10441 ggagcctccc aaagccaagg accccactgt ctccgctagc gagggcagag gaagtctgct
    10501 aacatgcgat tacaaagacg atgacgataa gggatccagt ggagagggca gaggaagtct
    10561 gctaacatgc ggtgacgtcg aggagaatcc tggcccagtg agcaagggcg aggagctgtt
    10621 caccggggtg gtgcccatcc tggtcgagct ggacggcgac gtaaacggcc acaagttcag
    10681 cgtgtccggc gagggcgagg gcgatgccac ctacggcaag ctgaccctga agttcatctg
    10741 caccaccggc aagctgcccg tgccctggcc caccctcgtg accaccctga cctacggcgt
    10801 gcagtgcttc agccgctacc ccgaccacat gaagcagcac gacttcttca agtccgccat
    10861 gcccgaaggc tacgtccagg agcgcaccat cttcttcaag gacgacggca actacaagac
    10921 ccgcgccgag gtgaagttcg agggcgacac cctggtgaac cgcatcgagc tgaagggcat
    10981 cgacttcaag gaggacggca acatcctggg gcacaagctg gagtacaact acaacagcca
    11041 caacgtctat atcatggccg acaagcagaa gaacggcatc aaggtgaact tcaagatccg
    11101 ccacaacatc gaggacggca gcgtgcagct cgccgaccac taccagcaga acacccccat
    11161 cggcgacggc cccgtgctgc tgcccgacaa ccactacctg agcacccagt ccgccctgag
    11221 caaagacccc aacgagaagc gcgatcacat ggtcctgctg gagttcgtga ccgccgccgg
    11281 gatcactctc ggcatggacg agctgtacaa gtaaatcggc gcgacccggg tacgcgtatc
    11341 aagcttatcg ataatcaacc tctggattac aaaatttgtg aaagattgac tggtattctt
    11401 aactatgttg ctccttttac gctatgtgga tacgctgctt taatgccttt gtatcatgct
    11461 attgcttccc gtatggcttt cattttctcc tccttgtata aatcctggtt gctgtctctt
    11521 tatgaggagt tgtggcccgt tgtcaggcaa cgtggcgtgg tgtgcactgt gtttgctgac
    11581 gcaaccccca ctggttgggg cattgccacc acctgtcagc tcctttccgg gactttcgct
    11641 ttccccctcc ctattgccac ggcggaactc atcgccgcct gccttgcccg ctgctggaca
    11701 ggggctcggc tgttgggcac tgacaattcc gtggtgttgt cggggaaatc atcgtccttt
    11761 ccttggctgc tcgcctgtgt tgccacctgg attctgcgcg ggacgtcctt ctgctacgtc
    11821 ccttcggccc tcaatccagc ggaccttcct tcccgcggcc tgctgccggc tctgcggcct
    11881 cttccgcgtc ttcgccttcg ccctcagacg agtcggatct ccctttgggc cgcctccccg
    11941 catcgatacc gtcgatcctg tgccttctag ttgccagcca tctgttgttt gcccctcccc
    12001 cgtgccttcc ttgaccctgg aaggtgccac tcccactgtc ctttcctaat aaaatgagga
    12061 aattgcatcg cattgtctga gtaggtgtca ttctattctg gggggtgggg tggggcagga
    12121 cagcaagggg gaggattggg aagacaatag caggcatgct ggggatgcgg tgggctctat
    12181 gggaattccg aagttcctat tctctagaaa gtataggaac ttcaggtctg aagaggagtt
    12241 tacgtccagc caagctagct tggctgcagg tcgtcgaaat tctaccgggt aggggaggcg
    12301 cttttcccaa ggcagtctgg agcatgcgct ttagcagccc cgctgggcac ttggcgctac
    12361 acaagtggcc tctggcctcg cacacattcc acatccaccg gtaggcgcca accggctccg
    12421 ttctttggtg gccccttcgc gccaccttct actcctcccc tagtcaggaa gttccccccc
    12481 gccccgcagc tcgcgtcgtg caggacgtga caaatggaag tagcacgtct cactagtctc
    12541 gtgcagatgg acagcaccgc tgagcaatgg aagcgggtag gcctttgggg cagcggccaa
    12601 tagcagcttt gctccttcgc tttctgggct cagaggctgg gaaggggtgg gtccgggggc
    12661 gggctcaggg gcgggctcag gggcggggcg ggcgcccgaa ggtcctccgg aggcccggca
    12721 ttctgcacgc ttcaaaagcg cacgtctgcc gcgctgttct cctcttcctc atctccgggc
    12781 ctttcgacct gcagcctgtt gacaattaat catcggcata gtatatcggc atagtataat
    12841 acgacaaggt gaggaactaa accatgggat cggccattga acaagatgga ttgcacgcag
    12901 gttctccggc cgcttgggtg gagaggctat tcggctatga ctgggcacaa cagacaatcg
    12961 gctgctctga tgccgccgtg ttccggctgt cagcgcaggg gcgcccggtt ctttttgtca
    13021 agaccgacct gtccggtgcc ctgaatgaac tgcaggacga ggcagcgcgg ctatcgtggc
    13081 tggccacgac gggcgttcct tgcgcagctg tgctcgacgt tgtcactgaa gcgggaaggg
    13141 actggctgct attgggcgaa gtgccggggc aggatctcct gtcatctcac cttgctcctg
    13201 ccgagaaagt atccatcatg gctgatgcaa tgcggcggct gcatacgctt gatccggcta
    13261 cctgcccatt cgaccaccaa gcgaaacatc gcatcgagcg agcacgtact cggatggaag
    13321 ccggtcttgt cgatcaggat gatctggacg aagagcatca ggggctcgcg ccagccgaac
    13381 tgttcgccag gctcaaggcg cgcatgcccg acggcgatga tctcgtcgtg acccatggcg
    13441 atgcctgctt gccgaatatc atggtggaaa atggccgctt ttctggattc atcgactgtg
    13501 gccggctggg tgtggcggac cgctatcagg acatagcgtt ggctacccgt gatattgctg
    13561 aagagcttgg cggcgaatgg gctgaccgct tcctcgtgct ttacggtatc gccgctcccg
    13621 attcgcagcg catcgccttc tatcgccttc ttgacgagtt cttctgaggg gatcaattct
    13681 ctagagctcg ctgatcagcc tcgactgtgc cttctagttg ccagccatct gttgtttgcc
    13741 cctcccccgt gccttccttg accctggaag gtgccactcc cactgtcctt tcctaataaa
    13801 atgaggaaat tgcatcgcat tgtctgagta ggtgtcattc tattctgggg ggtggggtgg
    13861 ggcaggacag caagggggag gattgggaag acaatagcag gcatgctggg gatgcggtgg
    13921 gctctatggc ttctgaggcg gaaagaacca gctggggctc gactagagct tgcggaaccc
    13981 ttcgaagttc ctattctcta gaaagtatag gaacttcatc agtcaggtac ataatggatc
    14041 cggcgcgcct aaaagttttg ttactttata gaagaaattt tgagtttttg ttttttttta
    14101 ataaataaat aaacataaat aaattgtttg ttgaatttat tattagtatg taagtgtaaa
    14161 tataataaaa cttaatatct attcaaatta ataaataaac ctcgatatac agaccgataa
    14221 aacacatgcg tcaattttac gcatgattat ctttaacgta cgtcacaata tgattatctt
    14281 tctagggtta aggccggcca aaagggcgaa ttctgcagat atccatcaca ctggcggccg
    14341 ctcgagcatg catctagagg gcccaattcg ccctatagtg agtcgtatta caattcactg
    14401 gccgtcgttt tacaacgtcg tgactgggaa aaccctggcg ttacccaact taatcgcctt
    14461 gcagcacatc cccctttcgc cagctggcgt aatagcgaag aggcccgcac cgatcgccct
    14521 tcccaacagt tgcgcagcct gaatggcgaa tggnnnnnnn nnnnnnnnnn nnnnnnnnnn
    14581 nnnnnnnnnn nnnnnnnnnn nnnnnnnnnn nnnnnnnnnn nnnnnnnnnn nnnnnnnnnn
    14641 nnnnnnnnnn nnnnnnnnnn nnnnnnnnnn nnnnnnncnn nnnnnnnnnn nnnnnnnnnn
    14701 nnnnnnnnnn nnnnnnnnnn nnnnnnnnnn nnnnnnnnnn nnnnnnnnnn nnnnnnnnnn
    14761 nnnnnnnnna nnnnnnnnnn nnnnnnnnnn nnnnnnnnnn nnnnnnnnnn nnnnnnnnnc
    14821 ctttgacgtt ggagtccacg ttctttaata gtggactctt gttccaaact ggaacaacac
    14881 tcaaccctat ctcggtctat tcttttgatt tataagggat tttgccgatt tcggcctatt
    14941 ggttaaaaaa tgagctgatt taacaaaaat ttaacgcgaa ttttaacaaa attcagggcg
    15001 caagggctgc taaaggaagc ggaacacgta gaaagccagt ccgcagaaac ggtgctgacc
    15061 ccggatgaat gtcagctact gggctatctg gacaagggaa aacgcaagcg caaagagaaa
    15121 gcaggtagct tgcagtgggc ttacatggcg atagctagac tgggcggttt tatggacagc
    15181 aagcgaaccg gaattgccag ctggggcgcc ctctggtaag gttgggaagc cctgcaaagt
    15241 aaactggatg gctttcttgc cgccaaggat ctgatggcgc aggggatcaa gatctgatca
    15301 agagacagga tgaggatcgt ttcgcatgat tgaacaagat ggattgcacg caggttctcc
    15361 ggccgcttgg gtggagaggc tattcggcta tgactgggca caacagacaa tcggctgctc
    15421 tgatgccgcc gtgttccggc tgtcagcgca ggggcgcccg gttctttttg tcaagaccga
    15481 cctgtccggt gccctgaatg aactgcagga cgaggcagcg cggctatcgt ggctggccac
    15541 gacgggcgtt ccttgcgcag ctgtgctcga cgttgtcact gaagcgggaa gggactggct
    15601 gctattgggc gaagtgccgg ggcaggatct cctgtcatcc caccttgctc ctgccgagaa
    15661 agtatccatc atggctgatg caatgcggcg gctgcatacg cttgatccgg ctacctgccc
    15721 attcgaccac caagcgaaac atcgcatcga gcgagcacgt actcggatgg aagccggtct
    15781 tgtcgatcag gatgatctgg acgaagagca tcaggggctc gcgccagccg aactgttcgc
    15841 caggctcaag gcgcgcatgc ccgacggcga ggatctcgtc gtgacccatg gcgatgcctg
    15901 cttgccgaat atcatggtgg aaaatggccg cttttctgga ttcatcgact gtggccggct
    15961 gggtgtggcg gaccgctatc aggacatagc gttggctacc cgtgatattg ctgaagagct
    16021 tggcggcgaa tgggctgacc gcttcctcgt gctttacggt atcgccgctc ccgattcgca
    16081 gcgcatcgcc ttctatcgcc ttcttgacga gttcttctga attgaaaaag gaagagtatg
    16141 agtattcaac atttccgtgt cgcccttatt cccttttttg cggcattttg ccttcctgtt
    16201 tttgctcacc cagaaacgct ggtgaaagta aaagatgctg aagatcagtt gggtgcacga
    16261 gtgggttaca tcgaactgga tctcaacagc ggtaagatcc ttgagagttt tcgccccgaa
    16321 gaacgttttc caatgatgag cacttttaaa gttctgctat gtggcgcggt attatcccgt
    16381 attgacgccg ggcaagagca actcggtcgc cgcatacact attctcagaa tgacttggtt
    16441 gagtactcac cagtcacaga aaagcatctt acggatggca tgacagtaag agaattatgc
    16501 agtgctgcca taaccatgag tgataacact gcggccaact tacttctgac aacgatcgga
    16561 ggaccgaagg agctaaccgc ttttttgcac aacatggggg atcatgtaac tcgccttgat
    16621 cgttgggaac cggagctgaa tgaagccata ccaaacgacg agcgtgacac cacgatgcct
    16681 gtagcaatgg caacaacgtt gcgcaaacta ttaactggcg aactacttac tctagcttcc
    16741 cggcaacaat taatagactg gatggaggcg gataaagttg caggaccact tctgcgctcg
    16801 gcccttccgg ctggctggtt tattgctgat aaatctggag ccggtgagcg tgggtctcgc
    16861 ggtatcattg cagcactggg gccagatggt aagccctccc gtatcgtagt tatctacacg
    16921 acggggagtc aggcaactat ggatgaacga aatagacaga tcgctgagat aggtgcctca
    16981 ctgattaagc attggtaact gtcagaccaa gtttactcat atatacttta gattgattta
    17041 aaacttcatt tttaatttaa aaggatctag gtgaagatcc tttttgataa tctcatgacc
    17101 aaaatccctt aacgtgagtt ttcgttccac tgagcgtcag accccgtaga aaagatcaaa
    17161 ggatcttctt gagatccttt ttttctgcgc gtaatctgct gcttgcaaac aaaaaaacca
    17221 ccgctaccag cggtggtttg tttgccggat caagagctac caactctttt tccgaaggta
    17281 actggcttca gcagagcgca gataccaaat actgttcttc tagtgtagcc gtagttaggc
    17341 caccacttca agaactctgt agcaccgcct acatacctcg ctctgctaat cctgttacca
    17401 gtggctgctg ccagtggcga taagtcgtgt cttaccgggt tggactcaag acgatagtta
    17461 ccggataagg cgcagcggtc gggctgaacg gggggttcgt gcacacagcc cagcttggag
    17521 cgaacgacct acaccgaact gagataccta cagcgtgagc tatgagaaag cgccacgctt
    17581 cccgaaggga gaaaggcgga caggtatccg gtaagcggca gggtcggaac aggagagcgc
    17641 acgagggagc ttccaggggg aaacgcctgg tatctttata gtcctgtcgg gtttcgccac
    17701 ctctgacttg agcgtcgatt tttgtgatgc tcgtcagggg ggcggagcct atggaaaaac
    17761 gccagcaacg cggccttttt acggttcctg gccttttgct ggccttttgc tcacatgttc
    17821 tttcctgcgt tatcccctga ttctgtggat aaccgtatta ccgcctttga gtgagctgat
    17881 accgctcgcc gcagccgaac gaccgagcgc agcgagtcag tgagcgagga agcggaag
//
